Addgene plasmid #74205: pMXspuro-GFP-NBR1-dUBA
Purpose: Retroviral expression of GFP-NBR1 with aa 877 mutation to generate a premature stop codon
Depositing lab: Jayanta Debnath. Depositing organization: University of California, San Francisco (UCSF). Publication: NBR1 enables autophagy-dependent focal adhesion turnover. Kenific CM, Stehbens SJ, Goldsmith J, Leidal AM, Faure N, Ye J, Wittmann T, Debnath J. J Cell Biol. 2016 Feb 29;212(5):577-590. Epub 2016 Feb 22. 10.1083/jcb.201503075 PubMed 26903539.
Backbone
  Vector backbone: pMXs-puro
  Backbone size w/o insert (bp): 6900
  Total vector size (bp): 10200
  Modifications to backbone: Insert was digested with BglII/XhoI to ligate into the vector which was digested with BamHI/XhoI.
  Vector type: Mammalian Expression, Retroviral
  Selectable markers: Puromycin
Growth in bacteria
  Bacterial resistance: Ampicillin, 100 μg/mL
  Growth temperature: 37°C
  Growth strain: NEB Stable
  Copy number: High Copy
Gene/Insert
  Gene/Insert name: neighbor of BRCA1 gene 1 (alt name: NBR1)
  Species: H. sapiens (human)
  Insert size (bp): 2631
  Mutation: Changed aa 877 to encode for premature stop codon
  Entrez Gene: NBR1 (a.k.a. 1A1-3B, IAI3B, M17S2, MIG19)
  Tag / fusion protein: GFP (N terminal on insert)
  Cloning method: Restriction Enzyme; 5′ cloning site BamHI (destroyed during cloning); 3′ cloning site XhoI (not destroyed)
  Sequencing primers: 5′ GACGGCATCGCAGCTTGGATACAC
Resource information
  A portion of this plasmid was derived from a plasmid made by: GFP-NBR1 was cloned from pMXs-IP-GFP-NBR1, a gift from Noboru Mizushima (Addgene plasmid # 38283)
Terms and licenses: Academic/Nonprofit Terms; Industry Terms: Not Available to Industry
How to cite: pMXspuro-GFP-NBR1-dUBA was a gift from Jayanta Debnath (Addgene plasmid # 74205 ; http://n2t.net/addgene:74205 ; RRID:Addgene_74205)
