[The description below was written by a language model from this plasmid's Addgene catalogue record.]
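Description:
pMXspuro-GFP-NBR1-dUBA is a retroviral mammalian expression plasmid built on the pMXs-puro backbone, with a recorded total size of about 10.2 kb. It is maintained in bacteria as a high-copy plasmid under ampicillin selection, and it carries a puromycin marker for selecting transduced mammalian cells. pMXs vectors are Moloney murine leukemia virus-based, so the region between the long terminal repeats is normally packaged into viral particles in a packaging cell line and integrated into the target cell genome. No feature table accompanies this record, so the promoter driving the insert and the arrangement of the puromycin cassette are not explicitly stated.

The payload is human NBR1 (neighbor of BRCA1 gene 1), fused at its N-terminus to GFP. The coding sequence has been altered at amino acid 877 to introduce a premature stop codon, giving a C-terminally truncated protein. The "dUBA" in the name indicates that this truncation is meant to remove the ubiquitin-associated domain, which lies at the C-terminus of NBR1 and mediates binding to ubiquitinated cargo. The GFP-NBR1 fragment derives from an earlier pMXs-IP-GFP-NBR1 plasmid and was moved as a BglII/XhoI fragment into BamHI/XhoI-cut vector, which destroyed the 5′ BamHI site while keeping the 3′ XhoI site.

NBR1 is a selective autophagy cargo receptor, and the associated study concerns its role in autophagy-dependent focal adhesion turnover. The construct is suited to stable expression of a fluorescent, ubiquitin-binding-deficient NBR1 mutant, for comparison with wild-type GFP-NBR1 in localization and functional experiments.
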