>Addgene plasmid #74205 | pMXspuro-GFP-NBR1-dUBA | addgene partial sequence | sequence record 142811 | pBMN5 5'-GCTTGGATACACGCCGC-3'
TCCTCTAGACTGCCGGATCTAGCTAGTTAATTAAGGATCTACCATGGTGAGCAAGGGCGAGGAGCTGTTC
ACCGGGGTGGTGCCCATCCTGGTCGAGCTGGACGGCGACGTAAACGGCCACAAGTTCAGCGTGTCCGGCG
AGGGCGAGGGCGATGCCACCTACGGCAAGCTGACCCTGAAGTTCATCTGCACCACCGGCAAGCTGCCCGT
GCCCTGGCCCACCCTCGTGACCACCCTGACCTACGGCGTGCAGTGCTTCAGCCGCTACCCCGACCACATG
AAGCAGCACGACTTCTTCAAGTCCGCCATGCCCGAAGGCTACGTCCAGGAGCGCACCATCTTCTTCAAGG
ACGACGGCAACTACAAGACCCGCGCCGAGGTGAAGTTCGAGGGCGACACCCTGGTGAACCGCATCGAGCT
GAAGGGCATCGACTTCAAGGAGGACGGCAACATCCTGGGGCACAAGCTGGAGTACAACTACAACAGCCAC
AACGTCTATATCATGGCCGACAAGCAGAAGAACGGCATCAAGGTGAACTTCAAGATCCGCCACAACATCG
AGGACGGCAGCGTGCAGCTCGCCGACCACTACCAGCAGAACACCCCCATCGGCGACGGCCCCGTGCTGCT
GCCCGACAACCACTACCTGAGCACCCAGTCCGCCCTGAGCAAAGACCCCAACGAGAAGCGCGATCACATG
GTCCTGCTGGAGTTCGTGACCGCCGCCGGGATCACTCTCGGCATGGACGAGCTGTACAAGGGTGGCGGTG
GCTCGGGCGGTGGTGGGTCGGGTGGCGGCGGATCTATCGATGAATTGAATTCACGCGTTCGCGAGTTAAC
GGATCTTATGGAACCACAGGTTACTCTAA
