>Addgene plasmid #74205 | pMXspuro-GFP-NBR1-dUBA | addgene partial sequence | sequence record 142812 | pBABE3 5'-ACCCTAACTGACACACATTCC-3'
CGCTCGAGTCAATGGTGCCTTGAGTGGTCATAGCTCTTCTGTCTGCTGTTTACAAGTCCTGATGAGCCTC
TGGGCTCTCCTCTGATCTGATCAGGGACTGAAGAAACTTCTGGTATGGTAACTGGTAAATCCACTCCTGG
GGAACCATGATGATGTACACAAGGAGAGCTCCTGGGCAGTGACGGTGGAAGCTCCACTACCTCTGGGATT
AGGGGCACTGTTTCCAGAGTCTGTGAGGTCGTGAGGATGTCACTTATGCTGTGCTCCTGTGGCTGGTTCT
CCCCTCCAGGGAGTCTTTCCCCAGCCTCAGCTGGTTCCTGCCCAGCCTCAACCCCAGGCTTGCCTTCAGC
ACCTCGCTCCAGGCCTGGCTGTGAGAGCGCAGAGCTGTACATAGAATCCCCCAGGGGGCGGCTGGTATCA
AAGCACTCAGGCAGGATGATGATGTAATCCTCTGAGGAAGCAGAGGACTGACTTTGAACTTCATCTTTGA
GCTCATCCTCCTCCTCCTCATCCTCCTCATCCTCCTCCTCCTCCATGACAGCTTCTTCCTCAGCGATATG
GATAATCTCCTCCTTCTCATTTCCAAGTGGTCCTTCAGGCAAGGCAAATGTCATCTGCAAGGACTTCTGT
CTGCAAGGAGGGTTGTGGTCTGGGGCAGCATCCAAGGTAAGGGATCGGATTACTGTCTCACACACAAACT
GGGTCCCACTCAGGTCTTCTTCTGCTTCCTCCACAGAAGCAATGTTCTCAGCCTTCCTCTTTACTGACAC
CATAGAATCAGGAAGTGCTTTAAATCCTGCCC
